Addgene plasmid #246280: pCAGGS-mVenus-rRim1[20-227]-mVenus(L68V)
Purpose: Rab10 sensor acceptor
Depositing lab: Ryohei Yasuda. Depositing organization: Max Planck Florida Institute. Publication: Rab10 inactivation promotes AMPAR trafficking and spine enlargement during long-term potentiation. Wang J, Nishiyama J, Parra-Bueno P, Okaz E, Oz G, Liu X, Watabe T, Suponitsky-Kroyter I, McGraw TE, Szatmari EM, Yasuda R. Elife. 2025 Sep 23;13:RP103879. doi: 10.7554/eLife.103879. PubMed 40986440.
Backbone
  Vector backbone: pCAGGS
  Backbone size w/o insert (bp): 4770
  Vector type: Mammalian Expression
Growth in bacteria
  Bacterial resistance: Ampicillin, 100 μg/mL
  Growth temperature: 37°C
  Growth strain: DH5alpha
  Copy number: High Copy
Gene/Insert
  Gene/Insert name: Venus-rRim1[20-227]-mVenus(L68V)
  Species: R. norvegicus (rat)
  Insert size (bp): 2085
  Entrez Gene: Rims1 (a.k.a. RIM1a, Rim1)
  Promoter: CAG
  Cloning method: Restriction Enzyme; 5′ cloning site Unknown (unknown if destroyed)
Terms and licenses: Academic/Nonprofit Terms; Industry Terms: Not Available to Industry
How to cite: pCAGGS-mVenus-rRim1[20-227]-mVenus(L68V) was a gift from Ryohei Yasuda (Addgene plasmid # 246280 ; http://n2t.net/addgene:246280 ; RRID:Addgene_246280)
