[The description below was written by a language model from this plasmid's Addgene catalogue record and pLannotate feature annotations shown in this document.]
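Description:
pCAGGS-mVenus-rRim1[20-227]-mVenus(L68V) is a mammalian expression plasmid of about 6.9 kb built on the pCAGGS backbone. It is propagated in E. coli through a high-copy ColE1/pUC-type origin and selected with ampicillin via the β-lactamase gene and its own promoter. The backbone also carries an SV40 origin of replication, which can support episomal amplification in cells expressing SV40 large T antigen, together with remnants of lac regulatory sequence and an SV40 polyadenylation signal. No mammalian selection marker is annotated, which is consistent with use by transient transfection.

Expression is driven by the CAG promoter, annotated here as the CMV immediate-early enhancer, the chicken β-actin promoter and a chimeric β-actin/β-globin intron, and it terminates at the rabbit β-globin polyadenylation signal. The roughly 2.1 kb insert appears to be a single fusion in which residues 20–227 of rat Rim1 (Rims1), a Rab effector protein, are flanked on each side by a copy of the monomeric yellow fluorescent protein mVenus. According to the construct name, the C-terminal copy carries an L68V substitution. The annotation tool matched the Rim1 segment to the mouse orthologue, but the catalogue entry gives the species as rat.

The record describes the plasmid as the acceptor of a Rab10 sensor. In such a design, the Rim1 fragment would presumably serve as a Rab-binding domain that associates with the active GTPase, bringing the two Venus acceptors close to a fluorescent donor for a FRET-type readout. The donor construct is a separate plasmid and is not described here. The associated publication concerns Rab10 activity during AMPA receptor trafficking and dendritic spine enlargement in long-term potentiation.
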