Features (pLannotate 1.2.2; 20 found; start..end, strand, type, name):
     19..398     +  enhancer       CMV enhancer: human cytomegalovirus immediate early enhancer
    400..676     +  promoter       chicken β-actin promoter: No description available
    677..1697    +  intron         chimeric intron: chimera between introns from chicken β-actin and rabbit β-globin
   1695..1751    +  CDS            HBB (fragment): HBB_LEPEU - Experimental evidence at protein level: Swiss-Prot protein existence level 1. Involved in oxygen transport from the lung to the various peripheral tissues. From Lepus europaeus (European hare).
   1773..2489    +  CDS            mVenus: mVenus is a basic (constitutively fluorescent) yellow fluorescent protein published in 2006, derived from Aequorea victoria. It is reported to be a rapidly-maturing monomer with moderate acid sensitivity.
   2490..2508    +  misc_feature   MCS (fragment): multiple cloning site
   2511..3134    +  CDS            Rims1 (fragment): RIMS1_MOUSE - Also known as Kiaa0340, Rab3ip1, Rim1. Experimental evidence at protein level: Swiss-Prot protein existence level 1. Rab effector involved in exocytosis (PubMed:11797009). May act as scaffold protein that regulates neurotransmitter release at the active zone. Essential for maintaining normal probability of neurotransmitter release and for regulating release during short-term synaptic plasticity (PubMed:11797009). Plays a role in dendrite formation by melanocytes (By similarity). From Mus musculus (Mouse).
   3144..3860    +  CDS            mVenus: Venus YFP with monomerizing A206K mutation (Nagai et al., 2002; Kremers et al., 2006) mammalian codon-optimized
   3952..4007    +  polyA_signal   β-globin poly(A) signal: rabbit β-globin polyadenylation signal (Gil and Proudfoot, 1987)
   4392..4408    -  protein_bind   lac operator: The lac repressor binds to the lac operator to inhibit transcription in E. coli. This inhibition can be relieved by adding lactose or isopropyl-β-D-thiogalactopyranoside (IPTG). lac repressor encoded by lacI
   4416..4446    -  promoter       lac promoter: promoter for the E. coli lac operon
   4461..4482    -  protein_bind   CAP binding site: CAP binding activates transcription in the presence of cAMP. E. coli catabolite activator protein
   4495..4534    -  CDS            lacI (fragment): lac repressor; lacI; The lac repressor binds to the lac operator to inhibit transcription in E. coli. This inhibition can be relieved by adding lactose or isopropyl-β-D-thiogalactopyranoside (IPTG).
   4541..4563    +  promoter       SV40 promoter (fragment): SV40 enhancer and early promoter
   4587..4722    +  rep_origin     SV40 ori: SV40 origin of replication
   4742..4863    +  polyA_signal   SV40 poly(A) signal: SV40 polyadenylation signal
   4878..4932    -  CDS            lacI (fragment): lac repressor; lacI; The lac repressor binds to the lac operator to inhibit transcription in E. coli. This inhibition can be relieved by adding lactose or isopropyl-β-D-thiogalactopyranoside (IPTG).
   5115..5703    -  rep_origin     ori: high-copy-number ColE1/pMB1/pBR322/pUC origin of replication
   5874..6734    -  CDS            AmpR: β-lactamase; bla; confers resistance to ampicillin, carbenicillin, and related antibiotics
   6735..6839    -  promoter       AmpR promoter: bla
>Addgene plasmid #246280 | pCAGGS-mVenus-rRim1[20-227]-mVenus(L68V) | addgene full sequence | sequence record 488629 | Addgene NGS Result
GTGCCACCTGGGTCGATCGACATTGATTATTGACTAGTTATTAATAGTAATCAATTACGGGGTCATTAGT
TCATAGCCCATATATGGAGTTCCGCGTTACATAACTTACGGTAAATGGCCCGCCTGGCTGACCGCCCAAC
GACCCCCGCCCATTGACGTCAATAATGACGTATGTTCCCATAGTAACGCCAATAGGGACTTTCCATTGAC
GTCAATGGGTGGAGTATTTACGGTAAACTGCCCACTTGGCAGTACATCAAGTGTATCATATGCCAAGTAC
GCCCCCTATTGACGTCAATGACGGTAAATGGCCCGCCTGGCATTATGCCCAGTACATGACCTTATGGGAC
TTTCCTACTTGGCAGTACATCTACGTATTAGTCATCGCTATTACCATGGTCGAGGTGAGCCCCACGTTCT
GCTTCACTCTCCCCATCTCCCCCCCCTCCCCACCCCCAATTTTGTATTTATTTATTTTTTAATTATTTTG
TGCAGCGATGGGGGCGGGGGGGGGGGGGGGCGCGCGCCAGGCGGGGCGGGGCGGGGCGAGGGGCGGGGCG
GGGCGAGGCGGAGAGGTGCGGCGGCAGCCAATCAGAGCGGCGCGCTCCGAAAGTTTCCTTTTATGGCGAG
GCGGCGGCGGCGGCGGCCCTATAAAAAGCGAAGCGCGCGGCGGGCGGGAGTCGCTGCGCGCTGCCTTCGC
CCCGTGCCCCGCTCCGCCGCCGCCTCGCGCCGCCCGCCCCGGCTCTGACTGACCGCGTTACTCCCACAGG
TGAGCGGGCGGGACGGCCCTTCTCCTCCGGGCTGTAATTAGCGCTTGGTTTAATGACGGCTTGTTTCTTT
TCTGTGGCTGCGTGAAAGCCTTGAGGGGCTCCGGGAGGGCCCTTTGTGCGGGGGGAGCGGCTCGGGGGGT
GCGTGCGTGTGTGTGTGCGTGGGGAGCGCCGCGTGCGGCTCCGCGCTGCCCGGCGGCTGTGAGCGCTGCG
GGCGCGGCGCGGGGCTTTGTGCGCTCCGCAGTGTGCGCGAGGGGAGCGCGGCCGGGGGCGGTGCCCCGCG
GTGCGGGGGGGGCTGCGAGGGGAACAAAGGCTGCGTGCGGGGTGTGTGCGTGGGGGGGTGAGCAGGGGGT
GTGGGCGCGTCGGTCGGGCTGCAACCCCCCCTGCACCCCCCTCCCCGAGTTGCTGAGCACGGCCCGGCTT
CGGGTGCGGGGCTCCGTACGGGGCGTGGCGCGGGGCTCGCCGTGCCGGGCGGGGGGTGGCGGCAGGTGGG
GGTGCCGGGCGGGGCGGGGCCGCCTCGGGCCGGGGAGGGCTCGGGGGAGGGGCGCGGCGGCCCCCGGAGC
GCCGGCGGCTGTCGAGGCGCGGCGAGCCGCAGCCATTGCCTTTTATGGTAATCGTGCGAGAGGGCGCAGG
GACTTCCTTTGTCCCAAATCTGTGCGGAGCCGAAATCTGGGAGGCGCCGCCGCACCCCCTCTAGCGGGCG
CGGGGCGAAGCGGTGCGGCGCCGGCAGGAAGGAAATGGGCGGGGAGGGCCTTCGTGCGTCGCCGCGCCGC
CGTCCCCTTCTCCCTCTCCAGCCTCGGGGCTGTCCGCGGGGGGACGGCTGCCTTCGGGGGGGACGGGGCA
GGGCGGGGTTCGGCTTCTGGCGTGTGACCGGCGGCTCTAGCTAGAGCCTCTGCTAACCATGTTCATGCCT
TCTTCTTTTTCCTACAGCTCCTGGGCAACGTGCTGGTTATTGTGCTGTCTCATCATTTTGGCAAAGAATT
CGCTAGCGCTACCGGTGCCACCATGGTGAGCAAGGGCGAGGAGCTGTTCACCGGGGTGGTGCCCATCCTG
GTCGAGCTGGACGGCGACGTAAACGGCCACAAGTTCAGCGTGTCCGGCGAGGGCGAGGGCGATGCCACCT
ACGGCAAGCTGACCCTGAAGCTGATCTGCACCACCGGCAAGCTGCCCGTGCCCTGGCCCACCCTCGTGAC
CACCCTGGGCTACGGCCTGCAGTGCTTCGCCCGCTACCCCGACCACATGAAGCAGCACGACTTCTTCAAG
TCCGCCATGCCCGAAGGCTACGTCCAGGAGCGCACCATCTTCTTCAAGGACGACGGCAACTACAAGACCC
GCGCCGAGGTGAAGTTCGAGGGCGACACCCTGGTGAACCGCATCGAGCTGAAGGGCATCGACTTCAAGGA
GGACGGCAACATCCTGGGGCACAAGCTGGAGTACAACTACAACAGCCACAACGTCTATATCACCGCCGAC
AAGCAGAAGAACGGCATCAAGGCCAACTTCAAGATCCGCCACAACATCGAGGACGGCGGCGTGCAGCTCG
CCGACCACTACCAGCAGAACACCCCCATCGGCGACGGCCCCGTGCTGCTGCCCGACAACCACTACCTGAG
CTACCAGTCCAAGCTGAGCAAAGACCCCAACGAGAAGCGCGATCACATGGTCCTGCTGGAGTTCGTGACC
GCCGCCGGGATCACTCTCGGCATGGACGAGCTGTACAAGTCCGGACTCAGATCTCGAGGCCAAGAACTGC
CCGACCTGAGCCACCTGACCGAGGAGGAGAGGAACATTATCATGGCAGTGATGGACCGGCAGAAGGAAGA
GGAGGAAAAAGAAGAGGCCATGCTCAAGTGTGTTGTCAGGGACATGGCGAAGCCTGCTGCCTGCAAAACA
CCAAGAAATGCTGAAAGCCAGCCCCATCAACCACCACTGAACATTTTCAGATGTGTCTGTGTTCCCAGAA
AGCCAAGCAGCGAAGAGGGAGGCCCAGAAAGAGACTGGAGATTGCATCAACAGTTTGAAAGCTACAAGGA
GCAAGTGAGAAAAATCGGAGAGGAAGCGAGGCGTTACCAGGGCGAGCACAAGGATGATGCCCCGACGTGT
GGAATCTGTCATAAGACAAAGTTTGCTGATGGATGTGGCCATCTCTGCTCCTATTGTCGCACCAAGTTCT
GTGCACGCTGCGGAGGCCGTGTGTCTCTGCGATCGAACAATGAGGACAAAGTGGTTATGTGGGTATGCAA
TTTATGTCGAAAGCAACAAGAAATCTTAACGAAATCTGGAGCGTGGTTCTTTGGAAGTGGCCCTCAGCAG
CCTAGTCAAGATGGGACTCTGAGTGACACGGCCACAGGTGCTGGATCTGAGGTGGGATCCGGAGTGAGCA
AGGGCGAGGAGCTGTTCACCGGGGTGGTGCCCATCCTGGTCGAGCTGGACGGCGACGTAAACGGCCACAA
GTTCAGCGTGTCCGGCGAGGGCGAGGGCGATGCCACCTACGGCAAGCTGACCCTGAAGCTGATCTGCACC
ACCGGCAAGCTGCCCGTGCCCTGGCCCACCCTCGTGACCACCCTGGGCTACGGCGTGCAGTGCTTCGCCC
GCTACCCCGACCACATGAAGCAGCACGACTTCTTCAAGTCCGCCATGCCCGAAGGCTACGTCCAGGAGCG
CACCATCTTCTTCAAGGACGACGGCAACTACAAGACCCGCGCCGAGGTGAAGTTCGAGGGCGACACCCTG
GTGAACCGCATCGAGCTGAAGGGCATCGACTTCAAGGAGGACGGCAACATCCTGGGGCACAAGCTGGAGT
ACAACTACAACAGCCACAACGTCTATATCACCGCCGACAAGCAGAAGAACGGCATCAAGGCCAACTTCAA
GATCCGCCACAACATCGAGGACGGCGGCGTGCAGCTCGCCGACCACTACCAGCAGAACACCCCCATCGGC
GACGGCCCCGTGCTGCTGCCCGACAACCACTACCTGAGCTACCAGTCCAAGCTGAGCAAAGACCCCAACG
AGAAGCGCGATCACATGGTCCTGCTGGAGTTCGTGACCGCCGCCGGGATCACTCTCGGCATGGACGAGCT
GTATAAGTAAGCGGCCGCGACTCTAGAGTCGACGGATCTTTTTCCCTCTGCCAAAAATTATGGGGACATC
ATGAAGCCCCTTGAGCATCTGACTTCTGGCTAATAAAGGAAATTTATTTTCATTGCAATAGTGTGTTGGA
ATTTTTTGTGTCTCTCACTCGGAAGGACATATGGGAGGGCAAATCATTTAAAACATCAGAATGAGTATTT
GGTTTAGAGTTTGGCAACATATGCCCATATGCTGGCTGCCATGAACAAAGGTTGGCTATAAAGAGGTCAT
CAGTATATGAAACAGCCCCCTGCTGTCCATTCCTTATTCCATAGAAAAGCCTTGACTTGAGGTTAGATTT
TTTTTATATTTTGTTTTGTGTTATTTTTTTCTTTAACATCCCTAAAATTTTCCTTACATGTTTTACTAGC
CAGATTTTTCCTCCTCTCCTGACTACTCCCAGTCATAGCTGTCCCTCTTCTCTTATGGAGATCCCTCGAC
CTGCAGCCCAAGCTTGGCGTAATCATGGTCATAGCTGTTTCCTGTGTGAAATTGTTATCCGCTCACAATT
CCACACAACATACGAGCCGGAAGCATAAAGTGTAAAGCCTGGGGTGCCTAATGAGTGAGCTAACTCACAT
TAATTGCGTTGCGCTCACTGCCCGCTTTCCAGTCGGGAAACCTGTCGTGCCAGCGGATACGCATCTCAAT
TAGTCAGCAACCATAGTCCCGCCCCTAACTCCGCCCATCCCGCCCCTAACTCCGCCCAGTTCCGCCCATT
CTCCGCCCCATGGCTGACTAATTTTTTTTATTTATGCAGAGGCCGAGGCCGCCTCGGCCTCTGAGCTATT
CCAGAAGTAGTGAGGAGGCTTTTTTGGAGGCCTAGGCTTTTGCAAAAAGCTAACTTGTTTATTGCAGCTT
ATAATGGTTACAAATAAAGCAATAGCATCACAAATTTCACAAATAAAGCATTTTTTTCACTGCATTCTAG
TTGTGGTTTGTCCAAACTCATCAATGTATCTTATCATGTCTCGATCCGCTGCATTAATGAATCGGCCAAC
GCGCGGGGAGAGGCGGTTTGCGTATTGGGCGCTCTTCCGCTTCCTCGCTCACTGACTCGCTGCGCTCGGT
CGTTCGGCTGCGGCGAGCGGTATCAGCTCACTCAAAGGCGGTAATACGGTTATCCACAGAATCAGGGGAT
AACGCAGGAAAGAACATGTGAGCAAAAGGCCAGCAAAAGGCCAGGAACCGTAAAAAGGCCGCGTTGCTGG
CGTTTTTCCATAGGCTCCGCCCCCCTGACGAGCATCACAAAAATCGACGCTCAAGTCAGAGGTGGCGAAA
CCCGACAGGACTATAAAGATACCAGGCGTTTCCCCCTGGAAGCTCCCTCGTGCGCTCTCCTGTTCCGACC
CTGCCGCTTACCGGATACCTGTCCGCCTTTCTCCCTTCGGGAAGCGTGGCGCTTTCTCATAGCTCACGCT
GTAGGTATCTCAGTTCGGTGTAGGTCGTTCGCTCCAAGCTGGGCTGTGTGCACGAACCCCCCGTTCAGCC
CGACCGCTGCGCCTTATCCGGTAACTATCGTCTTGAGTCCAACCCGGTAAGACACGACTTATCGCCACTG
GCAGCAGCCACTGGTAACAGGATTAGCAGAGCGAGGTATGTAGGCGGTGCTACAGAGTTCTTGAAGTGGT
GGCCTAACTACGGCTACACTAGAAGAACAGTATTTGGTATCTGCGCTCTGCTGAAGCCAGTTACCTTCGG
AAAAAGAGTTGGTAGCTCTTGATCCGGCAAACAAACCACCGCTGGTAGCGGTGGTTTTTTTGTTTGCAAG
CAGCAGATTACGCGCAGAAAAAAAGGATCTCAAGAAGATCCTTTGATCTTTTCTACGGGGTCTGACGCTC
AGTGGAACGAAAACTCACGTTAAGGGATTTTGGTCATGAGATTATCAAAAAGGATCTTCACCTAGATCCT
TTTAAATTAAAAATGAAGTTTTAAATCAATCTAAAGTATATATGAGTAAACTTGGTCTGACAGTTACCAA
TGCTTAATCAGTGAGGCACCTATCTCAGCGATCTGTCTATTTCGTTCATCCATAGTTGCCTGACTCCCCG
TCGTGTAGATAACTACGATACGGGAGGGCTTACCATCTGGCCCCAGTGCTGCAATGATACCGCGAGACCC
ACGCTCACCGGCTCCAGATTTATCAGCAATAAACCAGCCAGCCGGAAGGGCCGAGCGCAGAAGTGGTCCT
GCAACTTTATCCGCCTCCATCCAGTCTATTAATTGTTGCCGGGAAGCTAGAGTAAGTAGTTCGCCAGTTA
ATAGTTTGCGCAACGTTGTTGCCATTGCTACAGGCATCGTGGTGTCACGCTCGTCGTTTGGTATGGCTTC
ATTCAGCTCCGGTTCCCAACGATCAAGGCGAGTTACATGATCCCCCATGTTGTGCAAAAAAGCGGTTAGC
TCCTTCGGTCCTCCGATCGTTGTCAGAAGTAAGTTGGCCGCAGTGTTATCACTCATGGTTATGGCAGCAC
TGCATAATTCTCTTACTGTCATGCCATCCGTAAGATGCTTTTCTGTGACTGGTGAGTACTCAACCAAGTC
ATTCTGAGAATAGTGTATGCGGCGACCGAGTTGCTCTTGCCCGGCGTCAATACGGGATAATACCGCGCCA
CATAGCAGAACTTTAAAAGTGCTCATCATTGGAAAACGTTCTTCGGGGCGAAAACTCTCAAGGATCTTAC
CGCTGTTGAGATCCAGTTCGATGTAACCCACTCGTGCACCCAACTGATCTTCAGCATCTTTTACTTTCAC
CAGCGTTTCTGGGTGAGCAAAAACAGGAAGGCAAAATGCCGCAAAAAAGGGAATAAGGGCGACACGGAAA
TGTTGAATACTCATACTCTTCCTTTTTCAATATTATTGAAGCATTTATCAGGGTTATTGTCTCATGAGCG
GATACATATTTGAATGTATTTAGAAAAATAAACAAATAGGGGTTCCGCGCACATTTCCCCGAAAA
